>Addgene plasmid #143495 | TFORF1399 | addgene full sequence | sequence record 400374 | Addgene NGS Result
TTAATGTAGTCTTATGCAATACTCTTGTAGTCTTGCAACATGGTAACGATGAGTTAGCAACATGCCTTAC
AAGGAGAGAAAAAGCACCGTGCATGCCGATTGGTGGAAGTAAGGTGGTACGATCGTGCCTTATTAGGAAG
GCAACAGACGGGTCTGACATGGATTGGACGAACCACTGAATTGCCGCATTGCAGAGATATTGTATTTAAG
TGCCTAGCTCGATACATAAACGGGTCTCTCTGGTTAGACCAGATCTGAGCCTGGGAGCTCTCTGGCTAAC
TAGGGAACCCACTGCTTAAGCCTCAATAAAGCTTGCCTTGAGTGCTTCAAGTAGTGTGTGCCCGTCTGTT
GTGTGACTCTGGTAACTAGAGATCCCTCAGACCCTTTTAGTCAGTGTGGAAAATCTCTAGCAGTGGCGCC
CGAACAGGGACTTGAAAGCGAAAGGGAAACCAGAGGAGCTCTCTCGACGCAGGACTCGGCTTGCTGAAGC
GCGCACGGCAAGAGGCGAGGGGCGGCGACTGGTGAGTACGCCAAAAATTTTGACTAGCGGAGGCTAGAAG
GAGAGAGATGGGTGCGAGAGCGTCAGTATTAAGCGGGGGAGAATTAGATCGCGATGGGAAAAAATTCGGT
TAAGGCCAGGGGGAAAGAAAAAATATAAATTAAAACATATAGTATGGGCAAGCAGGGAGCTAGAACGATT
CGCAGTTAATCCTGGCCTGTTAGAAACATCAGAAGGCTGTAGACAAATACTGGGACAGCTACAACCATCC
CTTCAGACAGGATCAGAAGAACTTAGATCATTATATAATACAGTAGCAACCCTCTATTGTGTGCATCAAA
GGATAGAGATAAAAGACACCAAGGAAGCTTTAGACAAGATAGAGGAAGAGCAAAACAAAAGTAAGACCAC
CGCACAGCAAGCGGCCGCTGATCTTCAGACCTGGAGGAGGAGATATGAGGGACAATTGGAGAAGTGAATT
ATATAAATATAAAGTAGTAAAAATTGAACCATTAGGAGTAGCACCCACCAAGGCAAAGAGAAGAGTGGTG
CAGAGAGAAAAAAGAGCAGTGGGAATAGGAGCTTTGTTCCTTGGGTTCTTGGGAGCAGCAGGAAGCACTA
TGGGCGCAGCGTCAATGACGCTGACGGTACAGGCCAGACAATTATTGTCTGGTATAGTGCAGCAGCAGAA
CAATTTGCTGAGGGCTATTGAGGCGCAACAGCATCTGTTGCAACTCACAGTCTGGGGCATCAAGCAGCTC
CAGGCAAGAATCCTGGCTGTGGAAAGATACCTAAAGGATCAACAGCTCCTGGGGATTTGGGGTTGCTCTG
GAAAACTCATTTGCACCACTGCTGTGCCTTGGAATGCTAGTTGGAGTAATAAATCTCTGGAACAGATTTG
GAATCACACGACCTGGATGGAGTGGGACAGAGAAATTAACAATTACACAAGCTTAATACACTCCTTAATT
GAAGAATCGCAAAACCAGCAAGAAAAGAATGAACAAGAATTATTGGAATTAGATAAATGGGCAAGTTTGT
GGAATTGGTTTAACATAACAAATTGGCTGTGGTATATAAAATTATTCATAATGATAGTAGGAGGCTTGGT
AGGTTTAAGAATAGTTTTTGCTGTACTTTCTATAGTGAATAGAGTTAGGCAGGGATATTCACCATTATCG
TTTCAGACCCACCTCCCAACCCCGAGGGGACCCATGCATTGCATCTCAATTAGTCAGCAACCAGGTGTGG
AAAGTCCCCAGGCTCCCCAGCAGGCAGAAGTATGCAAAGCATGCGTCTCAATTAGTCAGCAACCATAGTC
CCGCCCCTAACTCCGCCCATCCCGCCCCTAACTCCGCCCAGTTCCGCCCATTCTCCGCCCCATGGCTGAC
TAATTTTTTTTATTTATGCAGAGGCCGAGGCCGCCTCGGCCTCTGAGCTATTCCAGAAGTAGTGAGGAGG
CTTTTTTGGAGGCCTAGGCTTTTGCAAAAAGCTTTCTAGAGGTACCACCGGAGCTTACCATGACCGAGTA
CAAGCCCACGGTGCGCCTCGCCACCCGCGACGACGTCCCCAGGGCCGTACGCACCCTCGCCGCCGCGTTC
GCCGACTACCCCGCCACGCGCCACACCGTCGATCCGGACCGCCACATCGAGCGGGTCACCGAGCTGCAAG
AACTCTTCCTCACGCGCGTCGGGCTCGACATCGGCAAGGTGTGGGTCGCGGACGACGGCGCCGCCGTGGC
GGTCTGGACCACGCCGGAGAGCGTCGAAGCGGGGGCGGTGTTCGCCGAGATCGGCCCGCGCATGGCCGAG
TTGAGCGGTTCCCGGCTGGCCGCGCAGCAACAGATGGAAGGCCTCCTGGCGCCGCACCGGCCCAAGGAGC
CCGCGTGGTTCCTGGCCACCGTCGGCGTCTCGCCCGACCACCAGGGCAAGGGTCTGGGCAGCGCCGTCGT
GCTCCCCGGAGTGGAGGCGGCCGAGCGCGCCGGGGTGCCCGCCTTCCTGGAGACCTCCGCGCCCCGCAAC
CTCCCCTTCTACGAGCGGCTCGGCTTCACCGTCACCGCCGACGTCGAGGTGCCCGAAGGACCGCGCACCT
GGTGCATGACCCGCAAGCCCGGTGCCAGTTAACGAATTCTAGATCTTGAGACAAATGGCAGTATTCATCC
ACAATTTTAAAAGAAAAGGGGGGATTGGGGGGTACAGTGCAGGGGAAAGAATAGTAGACATAATAGCAAC
AGACATACAAACTAAAGAATTACAAAAACAAATTACAAAAATTCAAAATTTTCGGGTTTATTACAGGGAC
AGCAGAGATCCACTTTGGCGCCGGCTCGAGGCCTGCAGGTGCAAAGATGGATAAAGTTTTAAACAGAGAG
GAATCTTTGCAGCTAATGGACCTTCTAGGTCTTGAAAGGAGTGGGAATTGGCTCCGGTGCCCGTCAGTGG
GCAGAGCGCACATCGCCCACAGTCCCCGAGAAGTTGGGGGGAGGGGTCGGCAATTGAACCGGTGCCTAGA
GAAGGTGGCGCGGGGTAAACTGGGAAAGTGATGTCGTGTACTGGCTCCGCCTTTTTCCCGAGGGTGGGGG
AGAACCGTATATAAGTGCAGTAGTCGCCGTGAACGTTCTTTTTCGCAACGGGTTTGCCGCCAGAACACAG
GTAAGTGCCGTGTGTGGTTCCCGCGGGCCTGGCCTCTTTACGGGTTATGGCCCTTGCGTGCCTTGAATTA
CTTCCACCTGGCTGCAGTACGTGATTCTTGATCCCGAGCTTCGGGTTGGAAGTGGGTGGGAGAGTTCGAG
GCCTTGCGCTTAAGGAGCCCCTTCGCCTCGTGCTTGAGTTGAGGCCTGGCCTGGGCGCTGGGGCCGCCGC
GTGCGAATCTGGTGGCACCTTCGCGCCTGTCTCGCTGCTTTCGATAAGTCTCTAGCCATTTAAAATTTTT
GATGACCTGCTGCGACGCTTTTTTTCTGGCAAGATAGTCTTGTAAATGCGGGCCAAGATCTGCACACTGG
TATTTCGGTTTTTGGGGCCGCGGGCGGCGACGGGGCCCGTGCGTCCCAGCGCACATGTTCGGCGAGGCGG
GGCCTGCGAGCGCGGCCACCGAGAATCGGACGGGGGTAGTCTCAAGCTGGCCGGCCTGCTCTGGTGCCTG
GCCTCGCGCCGCCGTGTATCGCCCCGCCCTGGGCGGCAAGGCTGGCCCGGTCGGCACCAGTTGCGTGAGC
GGAAAGATGGCCGCTTCCCGGCCCTGCTGCAGGGAGCTCAAAATGGAGGACGCGGCGCTCGGGAGAGCGG
GCGGGTGAGTCACCCACACAAAGGAAAAGGGCCTTTCCGTCCTCAGCCGTCGCTTCATGTGACTCCACGG
AGTACCGGGCGCCGTCCAGGCACCTCGATTAGTTCTCGAGCTTTTGGAGTACGTCGTCTTTAGGTTGGGG
GGAGGGGTTTTATGCGATGGAGTTTCCCCACACTGAGTGGGTGGAGACTGAAGTTAGGCCAGCTTGGCAC
TTGATGTAATTCTCCTTGGAATTTGCCCTTTTTGAGTTTGGATCTTGGTTCATTCTCAAGCCTCAGACAG
TGGTTCAAAGTTTTTTTCTTCCATTTCAGGTGTCGTGAGGCTAGCACCGCCACCATGACATCTCAATCTT
CAGTGATCAGCAATAGCTGTGTGACAATGGAGCGTTTGAGCCACATGATGGAAAGGAAAGCTTGGTGTTC
TCAAGAGTCTGCCCTTTCCGAGGAAGAAGAGGATACAACCAGGCCTCTTGAAACAGTGACATTTAAGGAT
GTGGCTGTTGACCTTACCCAGGAGGAGTGGGAGCAAATGAAACCTGCTCAAAGAAACTTGTATCGAGATG
TGATGCTGGAGAACTACAGCAACCTAGTCACAGTGGGCTGTCAAGTCACCAAACCGGATGTGATATTCAA
GTTGGAGCAAGAAGAGGAGCCCTGGGTGATGGAGGAAGAAATGTTTGGGAGGCACTGTCCAGAACCCAGA
AGAGGAGAGAACTGCTGTGCGTCTGAAGTGATGGCGGAGGGCTTGAAGTTCAAAGATGTGGTCATTTACT
TCTCTCAAAAGGAGTGGGAATGCTTGCACTCTGCTCAGAAGGATTTGTACCGAGATGTAATGTTGGAAAA
TTACGGCAACCTGGTCTTACTGGGGCTTTCTGATACTAAGCCAAATGTGATCTCCTTATTGGAGCAGAAG
AAAGAGCCCTGGATGGTTAAGAGGAAGGAGACAAAAGAATGGTGTCCAGATTGGGAGTTTGGAAGAGAAA
CCAAGAATTTATCTCCAAAGGAAAACATTTATGAAATTAGATCACCACAACAGGAGAAGGCCAGAGTTAT
CAGAGAAATCAGATGCCAGGTGGAGAGACAACAGGGTCATCAGGAGGGACATTTCAGACCAGCTGTAATA
CCATTTACTTCCATGCAGTGCACAGCCCATAGAGAATATCAGTGGCTTCATACTGGAGAGAAATCCTGTG
AATGCAGGAAATGTAAGAATGCTTTTAGGTACCAGTCATGTCCTATTCAACATGAAATAATTCATAATAA
GGAAAAAGAACCTGAATGTGGAGAATGTAGGAAAATCTTTAATAGTGGATCAGACTTGATTAAGCATCAG
ACGCTTCATGAAAGCAAAAAACATAGTGAAAATAACAAATGTGCCTTTAATCATGATTCTGGAATTACTC
AACCTCAGAGCATTAATACTGGAGAGAAACCTCATAAATGTAAGGAATGTGGGAAAGCCTTTCGTTCCAG
CTCACAAATTAGTCAGCATCAGAGGATGCATCTTGGTGAGAAACCCTATAAGTGTAGGGAGTGTGGGAAA
GCCTTTCCATCCACTGCACAGCTTAATCTACATCAGAGGATCCATACTGATGAGAAATACTATGAAAGTA
AGGCGTGTGGGAAGGCCTTTACCCGTCCCTCACACCTTTTTCGACATCAAAGAATCCATACGGGTGAGAA
ACCCCATAAATGTAAGGAATGTGGAAAGGCTTTTCGTTATGACACACAGCTGAGCCTTCATCAGATAATC
CATACTGGTGAAAGACGCTATGAATGCAGGGAGTGTGGAAAGGTGTACAGTTGTGCCTCACAGCTGAGTC
TACATCAAAGAATTCATACTGGTGAGAAACCCCATGAATGTAAGGAATGTGGGAAAGCCTTTATCTCTGA
TTCACATCTTATTCGACATCAGAGTGTCCATACTGGGGAGAAACCCTGTAAGTGTAAGGAATGTGGGAAG
TCCTTTCGTCGTGGCTCAGAACTTACCCGACATCAGAGAGCTCATACTGGTGAAAAACCCTATGAGTGTA
AGGAATGTGAAAAGGCCTTTACTTGTAGCACAGAACTTGTTCGACATCAAAAAGTTCACACTGGGGAGAG
ACCCCATAAGTGTAAGGAATGTGGGAAGGCTTTCATTCGAAGGTCAGAACTCACACATCATGAGAGAAGT
CACACTGGTGAGAAACCCTACGAGTGTAAGGAGTGTGGGAAGCCCTTTGGTGGTGGCTCAGAACTTAGTT
AGTAATGAACTAGTCCGTAACTTGAAAGTATTTCGATTTCTTGGCTTTATATATCTTGTGGAAAGGACGA
CCGAATTGTTGACAAAGGGCGGTCACGCGTTAAGTCGACAATCAACCTCTGGATTACAAAATTTGTGAAA
GATTGACTGGTATTCTTAACTATGTTGCTCCTTTTACGCTATGTGGATACGCTGCTTTAATGCCTTTGTA
TCATGCTATTGCTTCCCGTATGGCTTTCATTTTCTCCTCCTTGTATAAATCCTGGTTGCTGTCTCTTTAT
GAGGAGTTGTGGCCCGTTGTCAGGCAACGTGGCGTGGTGTGCACTGTGTTTGCTGACGCAACCCCCACTG
GTTGGGGCATTGCCACCACCTGTCAGCTCCTTTCCGGGACTTTCGCTTTCCCCCTCCCTATTGCCACGGC
GGAACTCATCGCCGCCTGCCTTGCCCGCTGCTGGACAGGGGCTCGGCTGTTGGGCACTGACAATTCCGTG
GTGTTGTCGGGGAAATCATCGTCCTTTCCTTGGCTGCTCGCCTGTGTTGCCACCTGGATTCTGCGCGGGA
CGTCCTTCTGCTACGTCCCTTCGGCCCTCAATCCAGCGGACCTTCCTTCCCGCGGCCTGCTGCCGGCTCT
GCGGCCTCTTCCGCGTCTTCGCCTTCGCCCTCAGACGAGTCGGATCTCCCTTTGGGCCGCCTCCCCGCGT
CGACTTTAAGACCAATGACTTACAAGGCAGCTGTAGATCTTAGCCACTTTTTAAAAGAAAAGGGGGGACT
GGAAGGGCTAATTCACTCCCAACGAAGACAAGATCTGCTTTTTGCTTGTACTGGGTCTCTCTGGTTAGAC
CAGATCTGAGCCTGGGAGCTCTCTGGCTAACTAGGGAACCCACTGCTTAAGCCTCAATAAAGCTTGCCTT
GAGTGCTTCAAGTAGTGTGTGCCCGTCTGTTGTGTGACTCTGGTAACTAGAGATCCCTCAGACCCTTTTA
GTCAGTGTGGAAAATCTCTAGCAGTACGTATAGTAGTTCATGTCATCTTATTATTCAGTATTTATAACTT
GCAAAGAAATGAATATCAGAGAGTGAGAGGAACTTGTTTATTGCAGCTTATAATGGTTACAAATAAAGCA
ATAGCATCACAAATTTCACAAATAAAGCATTTTTTTCACTGCATTCTAGTTGTGGTTTGTCCAAACTCAT
CAATGTATCTTATCATGTCTGGCTCTAGCTATCCCGCCCCTAACTCCGCCCATCCCGCCCCTAACTCCGC
CCAGTTCCGCCCATTCTCCGCCCCATGGCTGACTAATTTTTTTTATTTATGCAGAGGCCGAGGCCGCCTC
GGCCTCTGAGCTATTCCAGAAGTAGTGAGGAGGCTTTTTTGGAGGCCTAGGGACGTACCCAATTCGCCCT
ATAGTGAGTCGTATTACGCGCGCTCACTGGCCGTCGTTTTACAACGTCGTGACTGGGAAAACCCTGGCGT
TACCCAACTTAATCGCCTTGCAGCACATCCCCCTTTCGCCAGCTGGCGTAATAGCGAAGAGGCCCGCACC
GATCGCCCTTCCCAACAGTTGCGCAGCCTGAATGGCGAATGGG
[124 nt withheld, positions 7604-7727]
C
[91 nt withheld, positions 7729-7819]
A
[49 nt withheld, positions 7821-7869]
CCTTTGACGTTGGAGTCCACGTTCTTT
[37 nt withheld, positions 7897-7933]
ACCCTATCTCGGTCTATTCTTTTGATTTATAAGGGATTTTGCCGATTTCGGCCTATTGGTTAAAAAATGA
GCTGATTTAACAAAAATTTAACGCGAATTTTAACAAAATATTAACGCTTACAATTTAGGTGGCACTTTTC
GGGGAAATGTGCGCGGAACCCCTATTTGTTTATTTTTCTAAATACATTCAAATATGTATCCGCTCATGAG
ACAATAACCCTGATAAATGCTTCAATAATATTGAAAAAGGAAGAGTATGAGTATTCAACATTTCCGTGTC
GCCCTTATTCCCTTTTTTGCGGCATTTTGCCTTCCTGTTTTTGCTCACCCAGAAACGCTGGTGAAAGTAA
AAGATGCTGAAGATCAGTTGGGTGCACGAGTGGGTTACATCGAACTGGATCTCAACAGCGGTAAGATCCT
TGAGAGTTTTCGCCCCGAAGAACGTTTTCCAATGATGAGCACTTTTAAAGTTCTGCTATGTGGCGCGGTA
TTATCCCGTATTGACGCCGGGCAAGAGCAACTCGGTCGCCGCATACACTATTCTCAGAATGACTTGGTTG
AGTACTCACCAGTCACAGAAAAGCATCTTACGGATGGCATGACAGTAAGAGAATTATGCAGTGCTGCCAT
AACCATGAGTGATAACACTGCGGCCAACTTACTTCTGACAACGATCGGAGGACCGAAGGAGCTAACCGCT
TTTTTGCACAACATGGGGGATCATGTAACTCGCCTTGATCGTTGGGAACCGGAGCTGAATGAAGCCATAC
CAAACGACGAGCGTGACACCACGATGCCTGTAGCAATGGCAACAACGTTGCGCAAACTATTAACTGGCGA
ACTACTTACTCTAGCTTCCCGGCAACAATTAATAGACTGGATGGAGGCGGATAAAGTTGCAGGACCACTT
CTGCGCTCGGCCCTTCCGGCTGGCTGGTTTATTGCTGATAAATCTGGAGCCGGTGAGCGTGGGTCTCGCG
GTATCATTGCAGCACTGGGGCCAGATGGTAAGCCCTCCCGTATCGTAGTTATCTACACGACGGGGAGTCA
GGCAACTATGGATGAACGAAATAGACAGATCGCTGAGATAGGTGCCTCACTGATTAAGCATTGGTAACTG
TCAGACCAAGTTTACTCATATATACTTTAGATTGATTTAAAACTTCATTTTTAATTTAAAAGGATCTAGG
TGAAGATCCTTTTTGATAATCTCATGACCAAAATCCCTTAACGTGAGTTTTCGTTCCACTGAGCGTCAGA
CCCCGTAGAAAAGATCAAAGGATCTTCTTGAGATCCTTTTTTTCTGCGCGTAATCTGCTGCTTGCAAACA
AAAAAACCACCGCTACCAGCGGTGGTTTGTTTGCCGGATCAAGAGCTACCAACTCTTTTTCCGAAGGTAA
CTGGCTTCAGCAGAGCGCAGATACCAAATACTGTTCTTCTAGTGTAGCCGTAGTTAGGCCACCACTTCAA
GAACTCTGTAGCACCGCCTACATACCTCGCTCTGCTAATCCTGTTACCAGTGGCTGCTGCCAGTGGCGAT
AAGTCGTGTCTTACCGGGTTGGACTCAAGACGATAGTTACCGGATAAGGCGCAGCGGTCGGGCTGAACGG
GGGGTTCGTGCACACAGCCCAGCTTGGAGCGAACGACCTACACCGAACTGAGATACCTACAGCGTGAGCT
ATGAGAAAGCGCCACGCTTCCCGAAGGGAGAAAGGCGGACAGGTATCCGGTAAGCGGCAGGGTCGGAACA
GGAGAGCGCACGAGGGAGCTTCCAGGGGGAAACGCCTGGTATCTTTATAGTCCTGTCGGGTTTCGCCACC
TCTGACTTGAGCGTCGATTTTTGTGATGCTCGTCAGGGGGGCGGAGCCTATGGAAAAACGCCAGCAACGC
GGCCTTTTTACGGTTCCTGGCCTTTTGCTGGCCTTTTGCTCACATGTTCTTTCCTGCGTTATCCCCTGAT
TCTGTGGATAACCGTATTACCGCCTTTGAGTGAGCTGATACCGCTCGCCGCAGCCGAACGACCGAGCGCA
GCGAGTCAGTGAGCGAGGAAGCGGAAGAGCGCCCAATACGCAAACCGCCTCTCCCCGCGCGTTGGCCGAT
TCATTAATGCAGCTGGCACGACAGGTTTCCCGACTGGAAAGCGGGCAGTGAGCGCAACGCAATTAATGTG
AGTTAGCTCACTCATTAGGCACCCCAGGCTTTACACTTTATGCTTCCGGCTCGTATGTTGTGTGGAATTG
TGAGCGGATAACAATTTCACACAGGAAACAGCTATGACCATGATTACGCCAAGCGCGCAATTAACCCTCA
CTAAAGGGAACAAAAGCTGGAGCTGCAAGC
Features (pLannotate 1.2.2; 32 found; start..end, strand, type, name):
      5..231     +  promoter       RSV promoter: Rous sarcoma virus enhancer/promoter
    232..412     +  LTR            5' LTR (truncated): truncated 5' long terminal repeat (LTR) from HIV-1
    459..584     +  misc_feature   HIV-1 Ψ: packaging signal of human immunodeficiency virus type 1
    568..931     +  CDS            HIV-1 gag (fragment): gag protein from human immunodeficiency virus 1; gag
   1077..1310    +  misc_feature   RRE: The Rev response element (RRE) of HIV-1 allows for Rev-dependent mRNA export from the nucleus to the cytoplasm.
   1687..1713    +  CDS            Rev (fragment): human immunodeficiency virus 1 (HIV-1) Rev protein; rev; enhances nuclear export of unspliced and incompletely spliced viral mRNAs
   1720..1743    +  promoter       SV40 promoter (fragment): SV40 early promoter
   1744..1815    +  promoter       SV40 promoter (fragment): SV40 enhancer and early promoter
   1839..1974    +  rep_origin     SV40 ori: SV40 origin of replication
   2020..2616    +  CDS            PuroR (fragment): puromycin N-acetyltransferase; pac from Streptomyces; confers resistance to puromycin
   2665..2782    +  misc_feature   cPPT/CTS: central polypurine tract and central termination sequence of HIV-1
   2847..2913    +  CDS            small t antigen (fragment): SV40 (simian virus 40) small t antigen
   2920..4098    +  promoter       EF-1α promoter: strong constitutive promoter for human elongation factor EF-1α
   4157..5242    +  CDS            Znf568 (fragment): ZN568_MOUSE - Also known as chato From Mus musculus (Mouse).
   5783..5799    +  CDS            CCR5TC (fragment): zinc-finger domain from the CCR5-224 (+) zinc-finger nuclease that recognizes the left half-site target sequence in the human CCR5 gene (Perez et al., 2008; Gross et al., 2013)
   6035..6088    +  promoter       U6 promoter (fragment): RNA polymerase III promoter for human U6 snRNA
   6130..6718    +  misc_feature   WPRE: woodchuck hepatitis virus posttranscriptional regulatory element
   6769..6788    +  misc_feature   cPPT/CTS (fragment): central polypurine tract and central termination sequence of HIV-1
   6790..7023    +  LTR            3' LTR (ΔU3): self-inactivating 3' long terminal repeat (LTR) from HIV-1
   7101..7222    +  polyA_signal   SV40 poly(A) signal: SV40 polyadenylation signal
   7262..7397    +  rep_origin     SV40 ori: SV40 origin of replication
   7418..7436    -  promoter       T7 promoter: promoter for bacteriophage T7 RNA polymerase
   7444..7599    +  CDS            lacZα (fragment): LacZα fragment of β-galactosidase; lacZ fragment
   7604..8032    +  rep_origin     f1 ori (sequence partly withheld): f1 bacteriophage origin of replication; arrow indicates direction of (+) strand synthesis
   8085..8189    +  promoter       AmpR promoter: bla
   8190..9050    +  CDS            AmpR: β-lactamase; bla; confers resistance to ampicillin, carbenicillin, and related antibiotics
   9221..9809    +  rep_origin     ori: high-copy-number ColE1/pMB1/pBR322/pUC origin of replication
   9992..10084   +  CDS            lacI (fragment): lac repressor; lacI; The lac repressor binds to the lac operator to inhibit transcription in E. coli. This inhibition can be relieved by adding lactose or isopropyl-β-D-thiogalactopyranoside (IPTG).
  10097..10118   +  protein_bind   CAP binding site: CAP binding activates transcription in the presence of cAMP. E. coli catabolite activator protein
  10133..10163   +  promoter       lac promoter: promoter for the E. coli lac operon
  10171..10187   +  protein_bind   lac operator: The lac repressor binds to the lac operator to inhibit transcription in E. coli. This inhibition can be relieved by adding lactose or isopropyl-β-D-thiogalactopyranoside (IPTG). lac repressor encoded by lacI
  10232..10250   +  promoter       T3 promoter: promoter for bacteriophage T3 RNA polymerase
