[The description below was written by a language model from this plasmid's Addgene catalogue record and pLannotate feature annotations shown in this document.]
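Description:
TFORF1399 is a lentiviral mammalian expression plasmid built on the pLX_TRC317 backbone, carrying the human zinc-finger transcription factor ZNF568 (also known as ZFP568) as a synthesized open reading frame of about 2 kb. It belongs to a barcoded transcription factor ORF collection in which each construct carries a unique 24-bp barcode, so that the overexpressed factor can be identified by sequencing in pooled screens. In bacteria the plasmid is maintained through a high-copy ColE1/pUC-type origin and an ampicillin resistance gene. An f1 origin and remnants of a lac/lacZα cloning region flanked by T3 and T7 promoters are also present in the backbone. The depositor notes that the plasmid can recombine during propagation.

The transfer cassette has a third-generation, self-inactivating layout. An RSV promoter drives a truncated HIV-1 5' LTR, followed by the Ψ packaging signal with a gag fragment and the RRE for Rev-dependent export of the genomic RNA. The cassette ends in a ΔU3 3' LTR with a downstream SV40 polyadenylation signal. Inside the LTRs, an SV40 early promoter/origin drives the puromycin N-acetyltransferase gene for selection of transduced cells. A cPPT/CTS element follows to aid nuclear import of the viral genome. The EF-1α promoter then provides strong constitutive expression of ZNF568, and a WPRE downstream enhances transcript stability and expression. The automated annotation labels the ORF only partially, as a match to the mouse Znf568 orthologue. Short hits to a zinc-finger nuclease domain and a U6 promoter fragment lie between the annotated ORF match and the WPRE and are probably incidental matches. The barcode itself is not annotated in the feature table.
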