Addgene plasmid #143495: TFORF1399
Purpose: Lentiviral vector for overexpressing transcription factor ORFs with unique 24-bp barcodes. Barcodes facilitate identification of transcription factors in pooled screens.
Depositing lab: Feng Zhang. Depositing organization: Broad Institute. Publication: A transcription factor atlas of directed differentiation. Joung J, Ma S, Tay T, Geiger-Schuller KR, Kirchgatterer PC, Verdine VK, Guo B, Arias-Garcia MA, Allen WE, Singh A, Kuksenko O, Abudayyeh OO, Gootenberg JS, Fu Z, Macrae RK, Buenrostro JD, Regev A, Zhang F. Cell. 2023 Jan 5;186(1):209-229.e26. doi: 10.1016/j.cell.2022.11.026. PubMed 36608654.
Backbone
  Vector backbone: pLX_TRC317
  Backbone manufacturer: Broad Institute Genetic Perturbation Platform
  Backbone size w/o insert (bp): 8264
  Vector type: Mammalian Expression, Lentiviral
  Selectable markers: Puromycin
Growth in bacteria
  Bacterial resistance: Ampicillin, 100 μg/mL
  Growth temperature: 37°C
  Growth strain: NEB Stable
  Copy number: High Copy
Gene/Insert
  Gene/Insert name: ZNF568
  Species: H. sapiens (human)
  Insert size (bp): 2009
  Entrez Gene: ZNF568 (a.k.a. ZFP568)
  Promoter: EF1a
  Cloning method: Unknown
  Sequencing primers: 5′ GGGTGGAGACTGAAGTTAGGCCAG; 3′ CACATAGCGTAAAAGGAGCAACATAG
Terms and licenses: Academic/Nonprofit Terms; Industry Terms: Not Available to Industry
Depositor comments: NM_001204838,XM_017026772,ENST00000617745 . The transcription factor ORF portion of this plasmid was synthesized by Genewiz. Please test multiple small colonies in case of plasmid recombination. To make this collection available in a timely manner, a portion of this collection was not fully sequenced by Addgene. If an Addgene verified full plasmid sequence is not available, please contact us prior to placing an order to request the full sequence.
How to cite: TFORF1399 was a gift from Feng Zhang (Addgene plasmid # 143495 ; http://n2t.net/addgene:143495 ; RRID:Addgene_143495)
