>Addgene plasmid #143495 | TFORF1399 | depositor partial sequence | sequence record 282615 | Insert
ACCGCCACCATGACATCTCAATCTTCAGTGATCAGCAATAGCTGTGTGACAATGGAGCGTTTGAGCCACA
TGATGGAAAGGAAAGCTTGGTGTTCTCAAGAGTCTGCCCTTTCCGAGGAAGAAGAGGATACAACCAGGCC
TCTTGAAACAGTGACATTTAAGGATGTGGCTGTTGACCTTACCCAGGAGGAGTGGGAGCAAATGAAACCT
GCTCAAAGAAACTTGTATCGAGATGTGATGCTGGAGAACTACAGCAACCTAGTCACAGTGGGCTGTCAAG
TCACCAAACCGGATGTGATATTCAAGTTGGAGCAAGAAGAGGAGCCCTGGGTGATGGAGGAAGAAATGTT
TGGGAGGCACTGTCCAGAACCCAGAAGAGGAGAGAACTGCTGTGCGTCTGAAGTGATGGCGGAGGGCTTG
AAGTTCAAAGATGTGGTCATTTACTTCTCTCAAAAGGAGTGGGAATGCTTGCACTCTGCTCAGAAGGATT
TGTACCGAGATGTAATGTTGGAAAATTACGGCAACCTGGTCTTACTGGGGCTTTCTGATACTAAGCCAAA
TGTGATCTCCTTATTGGAGCAGAAGAAAGAGCCCTGGATGGTTAAGAGGAAGGAGACAAAAGAATGGTGT
CCAGATTGGGAGTTTGGAAGAGAAACCAAGAATTTATCTCCAAAGGAAAACATTTATGAAATTAGATCAC
CACAACAGGAGAAGGCCAGAGTTATCAGAGAAATCAGATGCCAGGTGGAGAGACAACAGGGTCATCAGGA
GGGACATTTCAGACCAGCTGTAATACCATTTACTTCCATGCAGTGCACAGCCCATAGAGAATATCAGTGG
CTTCATACTGGAGAGAAATCCTGTGAATGCAGGAAATGTAAGAATGCTTTTAGGTACCAGTCATGTCCTA
TTCAACATGAAATAATTCATAATAAGGAAAAAGAACCTGAATGTGGAGAATGTAGGAAAATCTTTAATAG
TGGATCAGACTTGATTAAGCATCAGACGCTTCATGAAAGCAAAAAACATAGTGAAAATAACAAATGTGCC
TTTAATCATGATTCTGGAATTACTCAACCTCAGAGCATTAATACTGGAGAGAAACCTCATAAATGTAAGG
AATGTGGGAAAGCCTTTCGTTCCAGCTCACAAATTAGTCAGCATCAGAGGATGCATCTTGGTGAGAAACC
CTATAAGTGTAGGGAGTGTGGGAAAGCCTTTCCATCCACTGCACAGCTTAATCTACATCAGAGGATCCAT
ACTGATGAGAAATACTATGAAAGTAAGGCGTGTGGGAAGGCCTTTACCCGTCCCTCACACCTTTTTCGAC
ATCAAAGAATCCATACGGGTGAGAAACCCCATAAATGTAAGGAATGTGGAAAGGCTTTTCGTTATGACAC
ACAGCTGAGCCTTCATCAGATAATCCATACTGGTGAAAGACGCTATGAATGCAGGGAGTGTGGAAAGGTG
TACAGTTGTGCCTCACAGCTGAGTCTACATCAAAGAATTCATACTGGTGAGAAACCCCATGAATGTAAGG
AATGTGGGAAAGCCTTTATCTCTGATTCACATCTTATTCGACATCAGAGTGTCCATACTGGGGAGAAACC
CTGTAAGTGTAAGGAATGTGGGAAGTCCTTTCGTCGTGGCTCAGAACTTACCCGACATCAGAGAGCTCAT
ACTGGTGAAAAACCCTATGAGTGTAAGGAATGTGAAAAGGCCTTTACTTGTAGCACAGAACTTGTTCGAC
ATCAAAAAGTTCACACTGGGGAGAGACCCCATAAGTGTAAGGAATGTGGGAAGGCTTTCATTCGAAGGTC
AGAACTCACACATCATGAGAGAAGTCACACTGGTGAGAAACCCTACGAGTGTAAGGAGTGTGGGAAGCCC
TTTGGTGGTGGCTCAGAACTTAGTTAGTAATGAACTAGTCCGTAACTTGAAAGTATTTCGATTTCTTGGC
TTTATATATCTTGTGGAAAGGACGACCGAATTGTTGACAAAGGGCGGTC
