>Addgene plasmid #143495 | TFORF1399 | depositor partial sequence | sequence record 282616 | Barcode
CCGAATTGTTGACAAAGGGCGGTC
